>Addgene plasmid #180819 | pHR-PD-1 G224A-mGFP | addgene full sequence | sequence record 356695 | Addgene NGS Result
GTCCTTTCCTTGGCTGCTCGCCTGTGTTGCCACCTGGATTCTGCGCGGGACGTCCTTCTGCTACGTCCCT
TCGGCCCTCAATCCAGCGGACCTTCCTTCCCGCGGCCTGCTGCCGGCTCTGCGGCCTCTTCCGCGTCTTC
GCCTTCGCCCTCAGACGAGTCGGATCTCCCTTTGGGCCGCCTCCCCGCATCGATACCGTCGACCTCGAGG
GAATTAATTCGAGCTCGGTACCTTTAAGACCAATGACTTACAAGGCAGCTGTAGATCTTAGCCACTTTTT
AAAAGAAAAGGGGGGACTGGAAGGGCTAATTCACTCCCAACGAAGACAAGATCTGCTTTTTGCTTGTACT
GGGTCTCTCTGGTTAGACCAGATCTGAGCCTGGGAGCTCTCTGGCTAACTAGGGAACCCACTGCTTAAGC
CTCAATAAAGCTTGCCTTGAGTGCTTCAAGTAGTGTGTGCCCGTCTGTTGTGTGACTCTGGTAACTAGAG
ATCCCTCAGACCCTTTTAGTCAGTGTGGAAAATCTCTAGCAGCATCTAGAATTAATTCCGTGTATTCTAT
AGTGTCACCTAAATCGTATGTGTATGATACATAAGGTTATGTATTAATTGTAGCCGCGTTCTAACGACAA
TATGTACAAGCCTAATTGTGTAGCATCTGGCTTACTGAAGCAGACCCTATCATCTCTCTCGTAAACTGCC
GTCAGAGTCGGTTTGGTTGGACGAACCTTCTGAGTTTCTGGTAACGCCGTCCCGCACCCGGAAATGGTCA
GCGAACCAATCAGCAGGGTCATCGCTAGCCAGATCCTCTACGCCGGACGCATCGTGGCCGGCATCACCGG
CGCCACAGGTGCGGTTGCTGGCGCCTATATCGCCGACATCACCGATGGGGAAGATCGGGCTCGCCACTTC
GGGCTCATGAGCGCTTGTTTCGGCGTGGGTATGGTGGCAGGCCCCGTGGCCGGGGGACTGTTGGGCGCCA
TCTCCTTGCATGCACCATTCCTTGCGGCGGCGGTGCTCAACGGCCTCAACCTACTACTGGGCTGCTTCCT
AATGCAGGAGTCGCATAAGGGAGAGCGTCGAATGGTGCACTCTCAGTACAATCTGCTCTGATGCCGCATA
GTTAAGCCAGCCCCGACACCCGCCAACACCCGCTGACGCGCCCTGACGGGCTTGTCTGCTCCCGGCATCC
GCTTACAGACAAGCTGTGACCGTCTCCGGGAGCTGCATGTGTCAGAGGTTTTCACCGTCATCACCGAAAC
GCGCGAGACGAAAGGGCCTCGTGATACGCCTATTTTTATAGGTTAATGTCATGATAATAATGGTTTCTTA
GACGTCAGGTGGCACTTTTCGGGGAAATGTGCGCGGAACCCCTATTTGTTTATTTTTCTAAATACATTCA
AATATGTATCCGCTCATGAGACAATAACCCTGATAAATGCTTCAATAATATTGAAAAAGGAAGAGTATGA
GTATTCAACATTTCCGTGTCGCCCTTATTCCCTTTTTTGCGGCATTTTGCCTTCCTGTTTTTGCTCACCC
AGAAACGCTGGTGAAAGTAAAAGATGCTGAAGATCAGTTGGGTGCACGAGTGGGTTACATCGAACTGGAT
CTCAACAGCGGTAAGATCCTTGAGAGTTTTCGCCCCGAAGAACGTTTTCCAATGATGAGCACTTTTAAAG
TTCTGCTATGTGGCGCGGTATTATCCCGTATTGACGCCGGGCAAGAGCAACTCGGTCGCCGCATACACTA
TTCTCAGAATGACTTGGTTGAGTACTCACCAGTCACAGAAAAGCATCTTACGGATGGCATGACAGTAAGA
GAATTATGCAGTGCTGCCATAACCATGAGTGATAACACTGCGGCCAACTTACTTCTGACAACGATCGGAG
GACCGAAGGAGCTAACCGCTTTTTTGCACAACATGGGGGATCATGTAACTCGCCTTGATCGTTGGGAACC
GGAGCTGAATGAAGCCATACCAAACGACGAGCGTGACACCACGATGCCTGTAGCAATGGCAACAACGTTG
CGCAAACTATTAACTGGCGAACTACTTACTCTAGCTTCCCGGCAACAATTAATAGACTGGATGGAGGCGG
ATAAAGTTGCAGGACCACTTCTGCGCTCGGCCCTTCCGGCTGGCTGGTTTATTGCTGATAAATCTGGAGC
CGGTGAGCGTGGGTCTCGCGGTATCATTGCAGCACTGGGGCCAGATGGTAAGCCCTCCCGTATCGTAGTT
ATCTACACGACGGGGAGTCAGGCAACTATGGATGAACGAAATAGACAGATCGCTGAGATAGGTGCCTCAC
TGATTAAGCATTGGTAACTGTCAGACCAAGTTTACTCATATATACTTTAGATTGATTTAAAACTTCATTT
TTAATTTAAAAGGATCTAGGTGAAGATCCTTTTTGATAATCTCATGACCAAAATCCCTTAACGTGAGTTT
TCGTTCCACTGAGCGTCAGACCCCGTAGAAAAGATCAAAGGATCTTCTTGAGATCCTTTTTTTCTGCGCG
TAATCTGCTGCTTGCAAACAAAAAAACCACCGCTACCAGCGGTGGTTTGTTTGCCGGATCAAGAGCTACC
AACTCTTTTTCCGAAGGTAACTGGCTTCAGCAGAGCGCAGATACCAAATACTGTTCTTCTAGTGTAGCCG
TAGTTAGGCCACCACTTCAAGAACTCTGTAGCACCGCCTACATACCTCGCTCTGCTAATCCTGTTACCAG
TGGCTGCTGCCAGTGGCGATAAGTCGTGTCTTACCGGGTTGGACTCAAGACGATAGTTACCGGATAAGGC
GCAGCGGTCGGGCTGAACGGGGGGTTCGTGCACACAGCCCAGCTTGGAGCGAACGACCTACACCGAACTG
AGATACCTACAGCGTGAGCTATGAGAAAGCGCCACGCTTCCCGAAGGGAGAAAGGCGGACAGGTATCCGG
TAAGCGGCAGGGTCGGAACAGGAGAGCGCACGAGGGAGCTTCCAGGGGGAAACGCCTGGTATCTTTATAG
TCCTGTCGGGTTTCGCCACCTCTGACTTGAGCGTCGATTTTTGTGATGCTCGTCAGGGGGGCGGAGCCTA
TGGAAAAACGCCAGCAACGCGGCCTTTTTACGGTTCCTGGCCTTTTGCTGGCCTTTTGCTCACATGTTCT
TTCCTGCGTTATCCCCTGATTCTGTGGATAACCGTATTACCGCCTTTGAGTGAGCTGATACCGCTCGCCG
CAGCCGAACGACCGAGCGCAGCGAGTCAGTGAGCGAGGAAGCGGAAGAGCGCCCAATACGCAAACCGCCT
CTCCCCGCGCGTTGGCCGATTCATTAATGCAGCTGTGGAATGTGTGTCAGTTAGGGTGTGGAAAGTCCCC
AGGCTCCCCAGCAGGCAGAAGTATGCAAAGCATGCATCTCAATTAGTCAGCAACCAGGTGTGGAAAGTCC
CCAGGCTCCCCAGCAGGCAGAAGTATGCAAAGCATGCATCTCAATTAGTCAGCAACCATAGTCCCGCCCC
TAACTCCGCCCATCCCGCCCCTAACTCCGCCCAGTTCCGCCCATTCTCCGCCCCATGGCTGACTAATTTT
TTTTATTTATGCAGAGGCCGAGGCCGCCTCGGCCTCTGAGCTATTCCAGAAGTAGTGAGGAGGCTTTTTT
GGAGGCCTAGGCTTTTGCAAAAAGCTTGGACACAAGACAGGCTTGCGAGATATGTTTGAGAATACCACTT
TATCCCGCGTCAGGGAGAGGCAGTGCGTAAAAAGACGCGGACTCATGTGAAATACTGGTTTTTAGTGCGC
CAGATCTCTATAATCTCGCGCAACCTATTTTCCCCTCGAACACTTTTTAAGCCGTAGATAAACAGGCTGG
GACACTTCACATGAGCGAAAAATACATCGTCACCTGGGACATGTTGCAGATCCATGCACGTAAACTCGCA
AGCCGACTGATGCCTTCTGAACAATGGAAAGGCATTATTGCCGTAAGCCGTGGCGGTCTGTACCGGGTGC
GTTACTGGCGCGTGAACTGGGTATTCGTCATGTCGATACCGTTTGTATTTCCAGCTACGATCACGACAAC
CAGCGCGAGCTTAAAGTGCTGAAACGCGCAGAAGGCGATGGCGAAGGCTTCATCGTTATTGATGACCTGG
TGGATACCGGTGGTACTGCGGTTGCGATTCGTGAAATGTATCCAAAAGCGCACTTTGTCACCATCTTCGC
AAAACCGGCTGGTCGTCCGCTGGTTGATGACTATGTTGTTGATATCCCGCAAGATACCTGGATTGAACAG
CCGTGGGATATGGGCGTCGTATTCGTCCCGCCAATCTCCGGTCGCTAATCTTTTCAACGCCTGGCACTGC
CGGGCGTTGTTCTTTTTAACTTCAGGCGGGTTACAATAGTTTCCAGTAAGTATTCTGGAGGCTGCATCCA
TGACACAGGCAAACCTGAGCGAAACCCTGTTCAAACCCCGCTTTAAACATCCTGAAACCTCGACGCTAGT
CCGCCGCTTTAATCACGGCGCACAACCGCCTGTGCAGTCGGCCCTTGATGGTAAAACCATCCCTCACTGG
TATCGCATGATTAACCGTCTGATGTGGATCTGGCGCGGCATTGACCCACGCGAAATCCTCGACGTCCAGG
CACGTATTGTGATGAGCGATGCCGAACGTACCGACGATGATTTATACGATACGGTGATTGGCTACCGTGG
CGGCAACTGGATTTATGAGTGGGCCCCGGATCTTTGTGAAGGAACCTTACTTCTGTGGTGTGACATAATT
GGACAAACTACCTACAGAGATTTAAAGCTCTAAGGTAAATATAAAATTTTTAAGTGTATAATGTGTTAAA
CTACTGATTCTAATTGTTTGTGTATTTTAGATTCCAACCTATGGAACTGATGAATGGGAGCAGTGGTGGA
ATGCCTTTAATGAGGAAAACCTGTTTTGCTCAGAAGAAATGCCATCTAGTGATGATGAGGCTACTGCTGA
CTCTCAACATTCTACTCCTCCAAAAAAGAAGAGAAAGGTAGAAGACCCCAAGGACTTTCCTTCAGAATTG
CTAAGTTTTTTGAGTCATGCTGTGTTTAGTAATAGAACTCTTGCTTGCTTTGCTATTTACACCACAAAGG
AAAAAGCTGCACTGCTATACAAGAAAATTATGGAAAAATATTCTGTAACCTTTATAAGTAGGCATAACAG
TTATAATCATAACATACTGTTTTTTCTTACTCCACACAGGCATAGAGTGTCTGCTATTAATAACTATGCT
CAAAAATTGTGTACCTTTAGCTTTTTAATTTGTAAAGGGGTTAATAAGGAATATTTGATGTATAGTGCCT
TGACTAGAGATCATAATCAGCCATACCACATTTGTAGAGGTTTTACTTGCTTTAAAAAACCTCCCACACC
TCCCCCTGAACCTGAAACATAAAATGAATGCAATTGTTGTTGTTAACTTGTTTATTGCAGCTTATAATGG
TTACAAATAAAGCAATAGCATCACAAATTTCACAAATAAAGCATTTTTTTCACTGCATTCTAGTTGTGGT
TTGTCCAAACTCATCAATGTATCTTATCATGTCTGGATCAACTGGATAACTCAAGCTAACCAAAATCATC
CCAAACTTCCCACCCCATACCCTATTACCACTGCCAATTACCTGTGGTTTCATTTACTCTAAACCTGTGA
TTCCTCTGAATTATTTTCATTTTAAAGAAATTGTATTTGTTAAATATGTACTACAAACTTAGTAGTTGGA
AGGGCTAATTCACTCCCAAAGAAGACAAGATATCCTTGATCTGTGGATCTACCACACACAAGGCTACTTC
CCTGATTAGCAGAACTACACACCAGGGCCAGGGGTCAGATATCCACTGACCTTTGGATGGTGCTACAAGC
TAGTACCAGTTGAGCCAGATAAGGTAGAAGAGGCCAATAAAGGAGAGAACACCAGCTTGTTACACCCTGT
GAGCCTGCATGGGATGGATGACCCGGAGAGAGAAGTGTTAGAGTGGAGGTTTGACAGCCGCCTAGCATTT
CATCACGTGGCCCGAGAGCTGCATCCGGAGTACTTCAAGAACTGCTGATATCGAGCTTGCTACAAGGGAC
TTTCCGCTGGGGACTTTCCAGGGAGGCGTGGCCTGGGCGGGACTGGGGAGTGGCGAGCCCTCAGATCCTG
CATATAAGCAGCTGCTTTTTGCCTGTACTGGGTCTCTCTGGTTAGACCAGATCTGAGCCTGGGAGCTCTC
TGGCTAACTAGGGAACCCACTGCTTAAGCCTCAATAAAGCTTGCCTTGAGTGCTTCAAGTAGTGTGTGCC
CGTCTGTTGTGTGACTCTGGTAACTAGAGATCCCTCAGACCCTTTTAGTCAGTGTGGAAAATCTCTAGCA
GTGGCGCCCGAACAGGGACTTGAAAGCGAAAGGGAAACCAGAGGAGCTCTCTCGACGCAGGACTCGGCTT
GCTGAAGCGCGCACGGCAAGAGGCGAGGGGCGGCGACTGGTGAGTACGCCAAAAATTTTGACTAGCGGAG
GCTAGAAGGAGAGAGATGGGTGCGAGAGCGTCAGTATTAAGCGGGGGAGAATTAGATCGCGATGGGAAAA
AATTCGGTTAAGGCCAGGGGGAAAGAAAAAATATAAATTAAAACATATAGTATGGGCAAGCAGGGAGCTA
GAACGATTCGCAGTTAATCCTGGCCTGTTAGAAACATCAGAAGGCTGTAGACAAATACTGGGACAGCTAC
AACCATCCCTTCAGACAGGATCAGAAGAACTTAGATCATTATATAATACAGTAGCAACCCTCTATTGTGT
GCATCAAAGGATAGAGATAAAAGACACCAAGGAAGCTTTAGACAAGATAGAGGAAGAGCAAAACAAAAGT
AAGACCACCGCACAGCAAGCGGCCGGCCGCTGATCTTCAGACCTGGAGGAGGAGATATGAGGGACAATTG
GAGAAGTGAATTATATAAATATAAAGTAGTAAAAATTGAACCATTAGGAGTAGCACCCACCAAGGCAAAG
AGAAGAGTGGTGCAGAGAGAAAAAAGAGCAGTGGGAATAGGAGCTTTGTTCCTTGGGTTCTTGGGAGCAG
CAGGAAGCACTATGGGCGCAGCGTCAATGACGCTGACGGTACAGGCCAGACAATTATTGTCTGGTATAGT
GCAGCAGCAGAACAATTTGCTGAGGGCTATTGAGGCGCAACAGCATCTGTTGCAACTCACAGTCTGGGGC
ATCAAGCAGCTCCAGGCAAGAATCCTGGCTGTGGAAAGATACCTAAAGGATCAACAGCTCCTGGGGATTT
GGGGTTGCTCTGGAAAACTCATTTGCACCACTGCTGTGCCTTGGAATGCTAGTTGGAGTAATAAATCTCT
GGAACAGATTTGGAATCACACGACCTGGATGGAGTGGGACAGAGAAATTAACAATTACACAAGCTTAATA
CACTCCTTAATTGAAGAATCGCAAAACCAGCAAGAAAAGAATGAACAAGAATTATTGGAATTAGATAAAT
GGGCAAGTTTGTGGAATTGGTTTAACATAACAAATTGGCTGTGGTATATAAAATTATTCATAATGATAGT
AGGAGGCTTGGTAGGTTTAAGAATAGTTTTTGCTGTACTTTCTATAGTGAATAGAGTTAGGCAGGGATAT
TCACCATTATCGTTTCAGACCCACCTCCCAACCCCGAGGGGACCCGACAGGCCCGAAGGAATAGAAGAAG
AAGGTGGAGAGAGAGACAGAGACAGATCCATTCGATTAGTGAACGGATCTCGACGGTATCGCCAAATGGC
AGTATTCATCCACAATTTTAAAAGAAAAGGGGGGATTGGGGGGTACAGTGCAGGGGAAAGAATAGTAGAC
ATAATAGCAACAGACATACAAACTAAAGAATTACAAAAACAAATTACAAAAATTCAAAATTTTCGGGTTT
ATTACAGGGACAGCAGAGATCCAGTTTGGATCGATAAGCTTGATATCGAATTCCTGCAGCCCCGATAAAA
TAAAAGATTTTATTTAGTCTCCAGAAAAAGGGGGGAATGAAAGACCCCACCTGTAGGTTTGGCAAGCTAG
CTGCAGTAACGCCATTTTGCAAGGCATGGAAAAATACCAAACCAAGAATAGAGAAGTTCAGATCAAGGGC
GGGTACATGAAAATAGCTAACGTTGGGCCAAACAGGATATCTGCGGTGAGCAGTTTCGGCCCCGGCCCGG
GGCCAAGAACAGATGGTCACCGCAGTTTCGGCCCCGGCCCGAGGCCAAGAACAGATGGTCCCCAGATATG
GCCCAACCCTCAGCAGTTTCTTAAGACCCATCAGATGTTTCCAGGCTCCCCCAAGGACCTGAAATGACCC
TGCGCCTTATTTGAATTAACCAATCAGCCTGCTTCTCGCTTCTGTTCGCGCGCTTCTGCTTCCCGAGCTC
TATAAAAGAGCTCACAACCCCTCACTCGGCGCGCCAGTCCTCCGACAGACTGAGTCGCCCGGGGGGGATC
TGGAGCTCTCGAGAATTCTCATGCAGATCCCACAGGCGCCCTGGCCAGTCGTCTGGGCGGTGCTACAACT
GGGCTGGCGGCCAGGATGGTTCTTAGACTCCCCAGACAGGCCCTGGAACCCCCCCACCTTCTCCCCAGCC
CTGCTCGTGGTGACCGAAGGGGACAACGCCACCTTCACCTGCAGCTTCTCCAACACATCGGAGAGCTTCG
TGCTAAACTGGTACCGCATGAGCCCCAGCAACCAGACGGACAAGCTGGCCGCTTTCCCCGAGGACCGCAG
CCAGCCCGGCCAGGACTGCCGCTTCCGTGTCACACAACTGCCCAACGGGCGTGACTTCCACATGAGCGTG
GTCAGGGCCCGGCGCAATGACAGCGGCACCTACCTCTGTGGGGCCATCTCCCTGGCCCCCAAGGCGCAGA
TCAAAGAGAGCCTGCGGGCAGAGCTCAGGGTGACAGAGAGAAGGGCAGAAGTGCCCACAGCCCACCCCAG
CCCCTCACCCAGGCCAGCCGGCCAGTTCCAAACCCTGGTGGTTGGTGTCGTGGGCGGCCTGCTGGGCAGC
CTGGTGCTGCTAGTCTGGGTCCTGGCCGTCATCTGCTCCCGGGCCGCACGAGGGACAATAGGAGCCAGGC
GCACCGGCCAGCCCCTGAAGGAGGACCCCTCAGCCGTGCCTGTGTTCTCTGTGGACTATGCGGAGCTGGA
TTTCCAGTGGCGAGAGAAGACCCCGGAGCCCCCCGTGCCCTGTGTCCCTGAGCAGACGGAGTATGCCACC
ATTGTCTTTCCTAGCGGAATGGGCACCTCATCCCCCGCCCGCAGGGGCTCAGCCGACGGCCCTCGGAGTG
CCCAGCCACTGAGGCCTGAGGATGGACACTGCTCTTGGCCCCTGACGCGTCTGCAGGATATCAAGCTTGC
GGTACCGCGGGCCCGGGATCCACCGGTCGCCACCATGGTGAGCAAGGGCGAGGAGCTGTTCACCGGGGTG
GTGCCCATCCTGGTCGAGCTGGACGGCGACGTAAACGGCCACAAGTTCAGCGTGTCCGGCGAGGGCGAGG
GCGATGCCACCTACGGCAAGCTGACCCTGAAGTTCATCTGCACCACCGGCAAGCTGCCCGTGCCCTGGCC
CACCCTCGTGACCACCCTGACCTACGGCGTGCAGTGCTTCAGCCGCTACCCCGACCACATGAAGCAGCAC
GACTTCTTCAAGTCCGCCATGCCCGAAGGCTACGTCCAGGAGCGCACCATCTTCTTCAAGGACGACGGCA
ACTACAAGACCCGCGCCGAGGTGAAGTTCGAGGGCGACACCCTGGTGAACCGCATCGAGCTGAAGGGCAT
CGACTTCAAGGAGGACGGCAACATCCTGGGGCACAAGCTGGAGTACAACTACAACAGCCACAACGTCTAT
ATCATGGCCGACAAGCAGAAGAACGGCATCAAGGTGAACTTCAAGATCCGCCACAACATCGAGGACGGCA
GCGTGCAGCTCGCCGACCACTACCAGCAGAACACCCCCATCGGCGACGGCCCCGTGCTGCTGCCCGACAA
CCACTACCTGAGCACCCAGTCCAAGCTGAGCAAAGACCCCAACGAGAAGCGCGATCACATGGTCCTGCTG
GAGTTCGTGACCGCCGCCGGGATCACTCTCGGCATGGACGAGCTGTACAAGTAAAGCGGCCGCGACTCTA
GAGTCGACCTGCAGGCATGCAAGCTTGATATCAAGCTTATCGATAATCAACCTCTGGATTACAAAATTTG
TGAAAGATTGACTGGTATTCTTAACTATGTTGCTCCTTTTACGCTATGTGGATACGCTGCTTTAATGCCT
TTGTATCATGCTATTGCTTCCCGTATGGCTTTCATTTTCTCCTCCTTGTATAAATCCTGGTTGCTGTCTC
TTTATGAGGAGTTGTGGCCCGTTGTCAGGCAACGTGGCGTGGTGTGCACTGTGTTTGCTGACGCAACCCC
CACTGGTTGGGGCATTGCCACCACCTGTCAGCTCCTTTCCGGGACTTTCGCTTTCCCCCTCCCTATTGCC
ACGGCGGAACTCATCGCCGCCTGCCTTGCCCGCTGCTGGACAGGGGCTCGGCTGTTGGGCACTGACAATT
CCGTGGTGTTGTCGGGGAAATCATC
Features (pLannotate 1.2.2; 35 found; start..end, strand, type, name):
    189..211     +  misc_feature   MCS (fragment): pBluescript multiple cloning site
    228..296     +  CDS            nef (fragment): NEF_HV1Z2 - Experimental evidence at protein level: Swiss-Prot protein existence level 1. Extracellular Nef protein targets CD4(+) T-lymphocytes for apoptosis by interacting with CXCR4 surface receptors. From Human immunodeficiency virus type 1 group M subtype D (isolate Z2/CDC-Z34) (HIV-1).
    298..531     +  LTR            3' LTR (ΔU3): self-inactivating 3' long terminal repeat (LTR) from HIV-1
    556..574     -  promoter       SP6 promoter: promoter for bacteriophage SP6 RNA polymerase
    802..1081    +  CDS            TcR (fragment): tetracycline efflux protein; tet; confers resistance to tetracycline
   1082..1130    -  misc_feature   bom (fragment): basis of mobility region from pBR322
   1232..1267    -  CDS            rop (fragment): Rop protein, which maintains plasmids at low copy number; rop
   1362..1466    +  promoter       AmpR promoter: bla
   1467..2327    +  CDS            AmpR: β-lactamase; bla; confers resistance to ampicillin, carbenicillin, and related antibiotics
   2498..3086    +  rep_origin     ori: high-copy-number ColE1/pMB1/pBR322/pUC origin of replication
   3269..3325    +  CDS            lacI (fragment): lac repressor; lacI; The lac repressor binds to the lac operator to inhibit transcription in E. coli. This inhibition can be relieved by adding lactose or isopropyl-β-D-thiogalactopyranoside (IPTG).
   3332..3661    +  promoter       SV40 promoter: SV40 enhancer and early promoter
   3861..3980    +  CDS            gpt (fragment): XGPT_ECOLI - Also known as gpp, gxu. Experimental evidence at protein level: Swiss-Prot protein existence level 1. Purine salvage pathway enzyme that catalyzes the transfer of the ribosyl-5-phosphate group from 5-phospho-alpha-D-ribose 1- diphosphate (PRPP) to the N9 position of the 6-oxopurines guanine and xanthine to form the corresponding ribonucleotides GMP (guanosine 5'- monophosphate) and XMP (xanthosine 5'-monophosphate), with the release of PPi. To a lesser extent, also acts on hypoxanthine (PubMed:9100006, PubMed:3886014). Does not ribophosphorylate adenine (PubMed:3886014). From Esch
   3980..4315    +  CDS            gpt (fragment): XGPT_ECOLI - Also known as gpp, gxu. Experimental evidence at protein level: Swiss-Prot protein existence level 1. Purine salvage pathway enzyme that catalyzes the transfer of the ribosyl-5-phosphate group from 5-phospho-alpha-D-ribose 1- diphosphate (PRPP) to the N9 position of the 6-oxopurines guanine and xanthine to form the corresponding ribonucleotides GMP (guanosine 5'- monophosphate) and XMP (xanthosine 5'-monophosphate), with the release of PPi. To a lesser extent, also acts on hypoxanthine (PubMed:9100006, PubMed:3886014). Does not ribophosphorylate adenine (PubMed:3886014). From Esch
   4410..4715    +  CDS            frsA (fragment): FRSA_ECOLI - Also known as yafA. Experimental evidence at protein level: Swiss-Prot protein existence level 1. Catalyzes the hydrolysis of esters (PubMed:15808744). Displays esterase activity toward pNP-butyrate (PubMed:15808744). May stimulate mixed-acid fermentation by acting as a fermentation/respiration switch that down-regulates respiration and up- regulates fermentation rates (PubMed:15169777). From Escherichia coli (strain K12).
   4719..4793    +  CDS            small t antigen (fragment): SV40 (simian virus 40) small t antigen
   4795..4860    +  intron         small t intron: SV40 (simian virus 40) small t antigen intron
   4990..5010    +  CDS            SV40 NLS: nuclear localization signal of SV40 (simian virus 40) large T antigen
   5329..5412    +  CDS            large T antigen (fragment): large T antigen from SV40 (simian virus 40)
   5435..5569    +  polyA_signal   SV40 poly(A) signal: SV40 polyadenylation signal
   5736..6065    +  CDS            nef (fragment): NEF_HV1BR - Experimental evidence at protein level: Swiss-Prot protein existence level 1. Extracellular Nef protein targets CD4(+) T-lymphocytes for apoptosis by interacting with CXCR4 surface receptors (PubMed:14990729). From Human immunodeficiency virus type 1 group M subtype B (isolate BRU/LAI) (HIV-1).
   6113..6370    +  LTR            5' LTR (truncated): truncated 5' long terminal repeat (LTR) from HIV-1
   6417..6542    +  misc_feature   HIV-1 Ψ: packaging signal of human immunodeficiency virus type 1
   6526..6864    +  CDS            HIV-1 gag (fragment): gag protein from human immunodeficiency virus 1; gag
   7039..7272    +  misc_feature   RRE: The Rev response element (RRE) of HIV-1 allows for Rev-dependent mRNA export from the nucleus to the cytoplasm.
   7649..7749    +  CDS            Rev (fragment): human immunodeficiency virus 1 (HIV-1) Rev protein; rev; enhances nuclear export of unspliced and incompletely spliced viral mRNAs
   7786..7903    +  misc_feature   cPPT/CTS: central polypurine tract and central termination sequence of HIV-1
   7940..7972    -  misc_feature   MCS (fragment): pBluescript multiple cloning site
   8056..8463    +  promoter       SFFV promoter: spleen focus-forming virus long terminal repeat (LTR) promoter
   8491..9354    +  CDS            PDCD1: PDCD1_HUMAN - Also known as PD1 From Homo sapiens (Human).
   9380..9407    +  misc_feature   MCS (fragment): multiple cloning site
   9415..10134   +  CDS            mEGFP: enhanced GFP with monomerizing A206K mutation (Zacharias et al., 2002) mammalian codon-optimized
  10146..10176   +  misc_feature   MCS (fragment): pUC18/19 multiple cloning site
  10177..10195   +  misc_feature   MCS (fragment): pBluescript multiple cloning site
  10195..188     +  misc_feature   WPRE (across the origin): woodchuck hepatitis virus posttranscriptional regulatory element
