[The description below was written by a language model from this plasmid's Addgene catalogue record and pLannotate feature annotations shown in this document.]
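Description:
pHR-PD-1 G224A-mGFP is a lentiviral transfer plasmid built on the pHR backbone for expressing a point mutant of the human immune checkpoint receptor PD-1 (PDCD1) in mammalian cells. In bacteria it is maintained through a high-copy ColE1/pUC-type origin and selected with ampicillin via the β-lactamase gene. The backbone also carries remnants of older vector lineages, annotated only as fragments or leftovers: pieces of TcR, bom, rop and lacI, and an SV40 promoter–gpt region followed by SV40 small t intron and polyadenylation sequences. These lie outside the region between the LTRs.

The viral portion runs from a truncated HIV-1 5' LTR through the Ψ packaging signal (overlapping a gag fragment), the Rev response element for Rev-dependent nuclear export of the genomic RNA, and the cPPT/CTS, which aids nuclear import of the reverse-transcribed genome. The internal expression cassette follows. It uses the spleen focus-forming virus (SFFV) LTR promoter, which is often chosen for strong expression in haematopoietic cells, to drive the PD-1 coding sequence carrying the G224A substitution. This sequence is joined through a short linker derived from cloning-site sequence to a C-terminal mEGFP, the monomeric A206K form of enhanced GFP. A WPRE downstream boosts transcript stability and expression, and the ΔU3 3' LTR makes the integrated provirus self-inactivating. Packaging and envelope functions are not encoded and must be supplied in trans.

The record states the purpose simply as expression of PD-1 G224A fused to mEGFP. The associated publication concerns the molecular features that determine differential SHP1 and SHP2 binding by checkpoint receptors, so the mutant is presumably used to test this residue's contribution, with the GFP tag allowing the receptor to be visualised and its expression monitored.
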