Addgene plasmid #180819: pHR-PD-1 G224A-mGFP
Purpose: Expression of human PD-1 G224A fused to mEGFP
Depositing lab: Enfu Hui. Depositing organization: University of California, San Diego (UCSD). Publication: Molecular features underlying differential SHP1/SHP2 binding of immune checkpoint receptors. Xu X, Masubuchi T, Cai Q, Zhao Y, Hui E. Elife. 2021 Nov 4;10. pii: 74276. doi: 10.7554/eLife.74276. PubMed 34734802.
Backbone
  Vector backbone: pHR
  Vector type: Lentiviral
Growth in bacteria
  Bacterial resistance: Ampicillin, 100 μg/mL
  Growth temperature: 37°C
  Growth strain: NEB Stable
  Copy number: High Copy
Gene/Insert
  Gene/Insert name: PD-1
  Species: H. sapiens (human)
  Mutation: G224A
  Entrez Gene: PDCD1 (a.k.a. AIMTBS, CD279, PD-1, PD1, SLEB2, hPD-1, hPD-l, hSLE1)
  Promoter: SFFV
  Tag / fusion protein: mEGFP (C terminal on insert)
  Cloning method: Ligation Independent Cloning
  Sequencing primers: 5′ ccaatcagcctgcttctcgcttc; 3′ ccagaggttgattatcgataagc
Terms and licenses: Academic/Nonprofit Terms; Industry Terms: Not Available to Industry
How to cite: pHR-PD-1 G224A-mGFP was a gift from Enfu Hui (Addgene plasmid # 180819 ; http://n2t.net/addgene:180819 ; RRID:Addgene_180819)
